>Addgene plasmid #21279 | Myc-Axin2 | addgene partial sequence | sequence record 27116 | 21279 with SP6
ATCGATTTAAGCTATGGAGCAAAAGCTCATTTCTGAAGAGGACTTGAATGAAATGGAGCAAAAGCTCATT
TCTGAAGAGGACTTGAATGAAATGGAGCAAAAGCTCATTTCTGAAGAGGACTTGAATGAAATGGAGCAAA
AGCTCATTTCTGAAGAGGACTTGAATGAAATGGAGCAAAAGCTCATTTCTGAAGAGGACTTGAATGAAAT
GGAGAGCTTGGGCGACCTCACCATGGAGCAAAAGCTCATTTCTGAAGAGGACTTGAATTCAAGGATCGAA
TTCCAAAAAAGCAAAACAAAATCCAAACTCAGTGAGACGCTCTCCCTCACCATGAGTAGCGCCGTGTTAG
TGACTCTCCTTCCAGATCCCAGCAGCAGCTTCCGCGAGGATGCTCCGCGGCCCCCGGTTCCGGGAGAAGA
AGGGGAGACCCCACCGTGTCAGCCTAGTGTGGGCAAGGTCCAGTCCACCAAACCTATGCCCGTTTCCTCT
AATGCTAGGCGGAATGAAGATGGACTGGGGGAGCCCGAGGGGCGGGCCTCCCCCGATTCCCCTTTGACCA
GGTGGACCAAGTCTTTACACTCCTTGTTGGGTGACCAGGATGGTGCATACCTCTTCCGGACTTTCCTGGA
GAGGGAGAAATGTGTGA
