[The description below was written by a language model from this plasmid's Addgene catalogue record.]
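Description:
Myc-Axin2 is a mammalian expression plasmid built on the pCS2+MT backbone (about 4.3 kb without insert) that carries the mouse Axin2 coding sequence, also known as Conductin or Axil. It is propagated in E. coli as a high-copy plasmid under ampicillin selection. The record lists no mammalian selection marker, which points to transient transfection rather than stable line generation.

The insert was placed in the vector by restriction enzyme cloning so that Axin2 is fused at its N-terminus to the Myc epitope tag supplied by the backbone. This allows the protein to be detected or immunoprecipitated with anti-Myc antibodies rather than an Axin2-specific reagent. The record does not name the promoter. The pCS2+ vector family generally uses a CMV-derived promoter with an SV40 polyadenylation signal for expression in vertebrate cells. These vectors also carry an upstream SP6 promoter that permits in vitro transcription of mRNA, in keeping with the SP6 primer listed for 5′ sequencing. No feature table or total plasmid size is provided, so the exact insert boundaries and the number of Myc repeats cannot be confirmed here.

Axin2 is a scaffold component of the beta-catenin destruction complex and a negative regulator of canonical Wnt signalling. The associated publication reports that Axin2 transcription is itself induced by Wnt/beta-catenin/Tcf signalling, which makes it part of a negative feedback loop. The construct is therefore suited to overexpressing tagged Axin2 to study its effect on beta-catenin stability, Tcf-dependent reporter activity, protein interactions and subcellular localisation.
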