Addgene plasmid #21279: Myc-Axin2
Depositing lab: Frank Costantini. Depositing organization: Columbia University. Publication: Wnt/beta-catenin/Tcf signaling induces the transcription of Axin2, a negative regulator of the signaling pathway. Jho EH, Zhang T, Domon C, Joo CK, Freund JN, Costantini F. Mol Cell Biol. 2002 Feb . 22(4):1172-83. 10.1128/MCB.22.4.1172-1183.2002 PubMed 11809808.
Backbone
  Vector backbone: pCS2+MT
  Backbone size w/o insert (bp): 4300
  Vector type: Mammalian Expression
Growth in bacteria
  Bacterial resistance: Ampicillin, 100 μg/mL
  Growth temperature: 37°C
  Growth strain: DH5alpha
  Copy number: High Copy
Gene/Insert
  Gene/Insert name: Axin2
  Species: M. musculus (mouse)
  Entrez Gene: Axin2 (a.k.a. A, Axi1, Axil, Condu, Conductin)
  Tag / fusion protein: Myc (N terminal on backbone)
  Cloning method: Restriction Enzyme
  Sequencing primers: 5′ SP6
Terms and licenses: Academic/Nonprofit Terms; Industry Terms: Not Available to Industry
How to cite: Myc-Axin2 was a gift from Frank Costantini (Addgene plasmid # 21279 ; http://n2t.net/addgene:21279 ; RRID:Addgene_21279)
